Addgene plasmid #137851: pCMV-HA_N-human Bcl6
Purpose: Express Bcl6 in mammalian cells
Depositing lab: Bruce Beutler. Depositing organization: University of Texas Southwestern Medical Center. Publication: Mutual inhibition between Prkd2 and Bcl6 controls T follicular helper cell differentiation. Misawa T, SoRelle JA, Choi JH, Yue T, Wang KW, McAlpine W, Wang J, Liu A, Tabeta K, Turer EE, Evers B, Nair-Gill E, Poddar S, Su L, Ou F, Yu L, Russell J, Ludwig S, Zhan X, Hildebrand S, Li X, Tang M, Murray AR, Moresco EMY, Beutler B. Sci Immunol. 2020 Jan 24;5(43):eaaz0085. doi: 10.1126/sciimmunol.aaz0085. PubMed 31980486.
Backbone
  Vector backbone: pCMV-HA-N
  Backbone size w/o insert (bp): 3782
  Vector type: Mammalian Expression
Growth in bacteria
  Bacterial resistance: Ampicillin, 100 μg/mL
  Growth temperature: 37°C
  Growth strain: DH5alpha
  Copy number: High Copy
Gene/Insert
  Gene/Insert name: B cell lymphoma 6 (alt name: Bcl6)
  Species: H. sapiens (human)
  Insert size (bp): 2121
  GenBank ID: 604
  Entrez Gene: BCL6 (a.k.a. BCL5, BCL6A, LAZ3, ZBTB27, ZNF51)
  Promoter: CMV
  Tag / fusion protein: HA (N terminal on insert)
  Cloning method: Restriction Enzyme; 5′ cloning site Xho1 (unknown if destroyed); 3′ cloning site Not1 (unknown if destroyed)
  Sequencing primers: 5′ ACCGAGATCTCTCGAATGGCCTCGCCGGCTGACAGC; 3′ TGGATCCCCGCGGCCTCAGCAGGCTTTGGGGAGC
Terms and licenses: Academic/Nonprofit Terms; Industry Terms: Not Available to Industry
How to cite: pCMV-HA_N-human Bcl6 was a gift from Bruce Beutler (Addgene plasmid # 137851 ; http://n2t.net/addgene:137851 ; RRID:Addgene_137851)
