[The description below was written by a language model from this plasmid's Addgene catalogue record and pLannotate feature annotations shown in this document.]
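Description:
pCMV-HA_N-human Bcl6 is a mammalian expression plasmid built on the pCMV-HA-N backbone that drives production of N-terminally HA-tagged human BCL6 (B cell lymphoma 6) in transfected cells. The sequenced plasmid is about 5.9 kb, consistent with a roughly 3.8 kb backbone plus a 2.1 kb insert. It is maintained in E. coli through a high-copy ColE1/pUC-type origin and selected with ampicillin via the β-lactamase gene under its own promoter. Short remnants of lac regulatory elements, lacZα, lacI, rop and bom are also annotated; these are leftovers of the cloning-vector lineage and have no apparent role in the construct's function. No mammalian selection marker is annotated, so the plasmid appears suited to transient expression.

The expression cassette begins with the human cytomegalovirus immediate-early enhancer and promoter, followed by a modified SV40 intron with splice donor and acceptor sites, a feature commonly included to improve transcript processing and expression. Downstream lies a short HA epitope sequence (annotated as a fragment of a 3xHA tag, of a length that fits a single HA copy), followed by the full BCL6 coding sequence, which the record says was inserted by restriction cloning between XhoI and NotI sites. An SV40 polyadenylation signal follows the coding sequence, although it is annotated on the opposite strand.

BCL6 is a transcriptional repressor required for germinal center formation and antibody affinity maturation, acting with corepressors and histone deacetylases. The HA tag allows detection or immunoprecipitation of the overexpressed protein with anti-HA antibodies. The plasmid was deposited with a study of mutual inhibition between Prkd2 and Bcl6 in T follicular helper cell differentiation.
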