Features (pLannotate 1.2.2; 17 found; start..end, strand, type, name):
     25..45      -  misc_feature   MCS (fragment): pUC18/19 multiple cloning site
     44..347     +  enhancer       CMV enhancer: human cytomegalovirus immediate early enhancer
    348..551     +  promoter       CMV promoter: human cytomegalovirus (CMV) immediate early promoter
    689..785     +  intron         SV40 intron: modified SV40 intron with splice donor and acceptor sites
    849..875     +  CDS            3xHA (fragment): three tandem HA epitope tags
    921..3038    +  CDS            BCL6 (sequence partly withheld): BCL6_HUMAN - Also known as BCL5, LAZ3, ZBTB27, ZNF51. Experimental evidence at protein level: Swiss-Prot protein existence level 1. Transcriptional repressor mainly required for germinal center (GC) formation and antibody affinity maturation which has different mechanisms of action specific to the lineage and biological functions. Forms complexes with different corepressors and histone deacetylases to repress the transcriptional expression of different subsets of target genes. Represses its target genes by binding directly to the DNA sequence 5'-TTCCTAGAA-3' (BCL6-binding site) or indirectly b
   3051..3185    -  polyA_signal   SV40 poly(A) signal: SV40 polyadenylation signal
   3320..3336    -  protein_bind   lac operator: The lac repressor binds to the lac operator to inhibit transcription in E. coli. This inhibition can be relieved by adding lactose or isopropyl-β-D-thiogalactopyranoside (IPTG). lac repressor encoded by lacI
   3344..3374    -  promoter       lac promoter: promoter for the E. coli lac operon
   3389..3410    -  protein_bind   CAP binding site: CAP binding activates transcription in the presence of cAMP. E. coli catabolite activator protein
   3423..3515    -  CDS            lacI (fragment): lac repressor; lacI; The lac repressor binds to the lac operator to inhibit transcription in E. coli. This inhibition can be relieved by adding lactose or isopropyl-β-D-thiogalactopyranoside (IPTG).
   3698..4286    -  rep_origin     ori: high-copy-number ColE1/pMB1/pBR322/pUC origin of replication
   4457..5317    -  CDS            AmpR: β-lactamase; bla; confers resistance to ampicillin, carbenicillin, and related antibiotics
   5318..5422    -  promoter       AmpR promoter: bla
   5517..5552    +  CDS            rop (fragment): Rop protein, which maintains plasmids at low copy number; rop
   5654..5753    +  misc_feature   bom (fragment): basis of mobility region from pBR322
   5759..19      -  CDS            lacZα (fragment) (across the origin): LacZα fragment of β-galactosidase; lacZ fragment
>Addgene plasmid #137851 | pCMV-HA_N-human Bcl6 | addgene full sequence | sequence record 274551 | Addgene NGS Result
GTAAAACGACGGCCAGTGAGTTCGAGCTTGCATGCCTGCAGGTCGTTACATAACTTACGGTAAATGGCCC
GCCTGGCTGACCGCCCAACGACCCCCGCCCATTGACGTCAATAATGACGTATGTTCCCATAGTAACGCCA
ATAGGGACTTTCCATTGACGTCAATGGGTGGAGTATTTACGGTAAACTGCCCACTTGGCAGTACATCAAG
TGTATCATATGCCAAGTACGCCCCCTATTGACGTCAATGACGGTAAATGGCCCGCCTGGCATTATGCCCA
GTACATGACCTTATGGGACTTTCCTACTTGGCAGTACATCTACGTATTAGTCATCGCTATTACCATGGTG
ATGCGGTTTTGGCAGTACATCAATGGGCGTGGATAGCGGTTTGACTCACGGGGATTTCCAAGTCTCCACC
CCATTGACGTCAATGGGAGTTTGTTTTGGCACCAAAATCAACGGGACTTTCCAAAATGTCGTAACAACTC
CGCCCCATTGACGCAAATGGGCGGTAGGCGTGTACGGTGGGAGGTCTATATAAGCAGAGCTCGTTTAGTG
AACCGTCAGATCGCCTGGAGACGCCATCCACGCTGTTTTGACCTCCATAGAAGACACCGGGACCGATCCA
GCCTCCGGACTCTAGAGGATCCGGTACTAGAGGAACTGAAAAACCAGAAAGTTAACTGGTAAGTTTAGTC
TTTTTGTCTTTTATTTCAGGTCCCGGATCCGGTGGTGGTGCAAATCAAAGAACTGCTCCTCAGTGGATGT
TGCCTTTACTTCTAGGCCTGTACGGAAGTGTTACTTCTGCTCTAAAAGCTGCGGAATTGTACCCGCGGGC
CCACCATGTACCCATACGATGTTCCAGATTACGCTCTTATGGCCATGGAGGCCCGAATTCGGTCGACCGA
GATCTCTCGAATGGCCTCGCCGGCT
[372 nt withheld, positions 936-1307]
GCAGAGATGGTTTCTGCCATCAAGCCTCCTCGTGAAGAGTTCCTCAACAGCCGGATGCTGATGCCCCAAG
ACATCATGGCCTATCGGGGTCGTGAGGTGGTGGAGAACAACCTGCCACTGAGGAGCGCCCCTGGGTGTGA
GAGCAGAGCCTTTGCCCCCAGCCTGTACAGTGGCCTGTCCACACCGCCAGCCTCTTATTCCATGTACAGC
CACCTCCCTGTCAGCAGCCTCCTCTTCTCCGATGAGGAGTTTCGGGATGTCCGGATGCCTGTGGCCAACC
CCTTCCCCAAGGAGCGGGCACTCCCATGTGATAGTGCCAGGCCAGTCCCTGGTGAGTACAGCCGGCCGAC
TTTGGAGGTGTCCCCCAATGTGTGCCACAGCAATATCTATTCACCCAAGGAAACAATCCCAGAAGAGGCA
CGAAGTGATATGCACTACAGTGTGGCTGAGGGCCTCAAACCTGCTGCCCCCTCAGCCCGAAATGCCCCCT
ACTTCCCTTGTGACAAGGCCAGCAAAGAAGAAGAGAGACCCTCCTCGGAAGATGAGATTGCCCTGCATTT
CGAGCCCCCCAATGCACCCCTGAACCGGAAGGGTCTGGTTAGTCCACAGAGCCCCCAGAAATCTGACTGC
CAGCCCAACTCGCCCACAGAGTCCTGCAGCAGTAAGAATGCCTGCATCCTCCAGGCTTCTGGCTCCCCTC
CAGCCAAGAGCCCCACTGACCCCAAAGCCTGCAACTGGAAGAAATACAAGTTCATCGTGCTCAACAGCCT
CAACCAGAATGCCAAACCAGAGGGGCCTGAGCAGGCTGAGCTGGGCCGCCTTTCCCCACGAGCCTACACG
GCCCCACCTGCCTGCCAGCCACCCATGGAGCCTGAGAACCTTGACCTCCAGTCCCCAACCAAGCTGAGTG
CCAGCGGGGAGGACTCCACCATCCCACAAGCCAGCCGGCTCAATAACATCGTTAACAGGTCCATGACGGG
CTCTCCCCGCAGCAGCAGCGAGAGCCACTCACCACTCTACATGCACCCCCCGAAGTGCACGTCCTGCGGC
TCTCAGTCCCCACAGCATGCAGAGATGTGCCTCCACACCGCTGGCCCCACGTTCCCTGAGGAGATGGGAG
AGACCCAGTCTGAGTACTCAGATTCTAGCTGTGAGAACGGGGCCTTCTTCTGCAATGAGTGTGACTGCCG
CTTCTCTGAGGAGGCCTCACTCAAGAGGCACACGCTGCAGACCCACAGTGACAAACCCTACAAGTGTGAC
CGCTGCCAGGCCTCCTTCCGCTACAAGGGCAACCTCGCCAGCCACAAGACCGTCCATACCGGTGAGAAAC
CCTATCGTTGCAACATCTGTGGGGCCCAGTTCAACCGGCCAGCCAACCTGAAAACCCACACTCGAATTCA
CTCTGGAGAGAAGCCCTACAAATGCGAAACCTGCGGAGCCAGATTTGTACAGGTGGCCCACCTCCGTGCC
CATGTGCTTATCCACACTGGTGAGAAGCCCTATCCCTGTGAAATCTGTGGCACCCGTTTCCGGCACCTTC
AGACTCTGAAGAGCCACCTGCGAATCCACACAGGAGAGAAACCTTACCATTGTGAGAAGTGTAACCTGCA
TTTCCGTCACAAAAGCCAGCTGCGACTTCACTTGCGCCAGAAGCATGGCGCCATCACCAACACCAAGGTG
CAATACCGCGTGTCAGCCACTGACCTGCCTCCGGAGCTCCCCAAAGCCTGCTGAGGCCGCGGGGATCCAG
ACATGATAAGATACATTGATGAGTTTGGACAAACCACAACTAGAATGCAGTGAAAAAAATGCTTTATTTG
TGAAATTTGTGATGCTATTGCTTTATTTGTAACCATTATAAGCTGCAATAAACAAGTTAACAATAACAAT
TGCATTCATTTTATGTTTCAGGTTCAGGGGGAGGTGTGGGAGGTTTTTTCGGATCCTCTAGAGTCGATCT
GCAGGCATGCTAGCTTGGCGTAATCATGGTCATAGCTGTTTCCTGTGTGAAATTGTTATCCGCTCACAAT
TCCACACAACATACGAGCCGGAAGCATAAAGTGTAAAGCCTGGGGTGCCTAATGAGTGAGCTAACTCACA
TTAATTGCGTTGCGCTCACTGCCCGCTTTCCAGTCGGGAAACCTGTCGTGCCAGCTGCATTAATGAATCG
GCCAACGCGCGGGGAGAGGCGGTTTGCGTATTGGGCGCTCTTCCGCTTCCTCGCTCACTGACTCGCTGCG
CTCGGTCGTTCGGCTGCGGCGAGCGGTATCAGCTCACTCAAAGGCGGTAATACGGTTATCCACAGAATCA
GGGGATAACGCAGGAAAGAACATGTGAGCAAAAGGCCAGCAAAAGGCCAGGAACCGTAAAAAGGCCGCGT
TGCTGGCGTTTTTCCATAGGCTCCGCCCCCCTGACGAGCATCACAAAAATCGACGCTCAAGTCAGAGGTG
GCGAAACCCGACAGGACTATAAAGATACCAGGCGTTTCCCCCTGGAAGCTCCCTCGTGCGCTCTCCTGTT
CCGACCCTGCCGCTTACCGGATACCTGTCCGCCTTTCTCCCTTCGGGAAGCGTGGCGCTTTCTCATAGCT
CACGCTGTAGGTATCTCAGTTCGGTGTAGGTCGTTCGCTCCAAGCTGGGCTGTGTGCACGAACCCCCCGT
TCAGCCCGACCGCTGCGCCTTATCCGGTAACTATCGTCTTGAGTCCAACCCGGTAAGACACGACTTATCG
CCACTGGCAGCAGCCACTGGTAACAGGATTAGCAGAGCGAGGTATGTAGGCGGTGCTACAGAGTTCTTGA
AGTGGTGGCCTAACTACGGCTACACTAGAAGAACAGTATTTGGTATCTGCGCTCTGCTGAAGCCAGTTAC
CTTCGGAAAAAGAGTTGGTAGCTCTTGATCCGGCAAACAAACCACCGCTGGTAGCGGTGGTTTTTTTGTT
TGCAAGCAGCAGATTACGCGCAGAAAAAAAGGATCTCAAGAAGATCCTTTGATCTTTTCTACGGGGTCTG
ACGCTCAGTGGAACGAAAACTCACGTTAAGGGATTTTGGTCATGAGATTATCAAAAAGGATCTTCACCTA
GATCCTTTTAAATTAAAAATGAAGTTTTAAATCAATCTAAAGTATATATGAGTAAACTTGGTCTGACAGT
TACCAATGCTTAATCAGTGAGGCACCTATCTCAGCGATCTGTCTATTTCGTTCATCCATAGTTGCCTGAC
TCCCCGTCGTGTAGATAACTACGATACGGGAGGGCTTACCATCTGGCCCCAGTGCTGCAATGATACCGCG
AGACCCACGCTCACCGGCTCCAGATTTATCAGCAATAAACCAGCCAGCCGGAAGGGCCGAGCGCAGAAGT
GGTCCTGCAACTTTATCCGCCTCCATCCAGTCTATTAATTGTTGCCGGGAAGCTAGAGTAAGTAGTTCGC
CAGTTAATAGTTTGCGCAACGTTGTTGCCATTGCTACAGGCATCGTGGTGTCACGCTCGTCGTTTGGTAT
GGCTTCATTCAGCTCCGGTTCCCAACGATCAAGGCGAGTTACATGATCCCCCATGTTGTGCAAAAAAGCG
GTTAGCTCCTTCGGTCCTCCGATCGTTGTCAGAAGTAAGTTGGCCGCAGTGTTATCACTCATGGTTATGG
CAGCACTGCATAATTCTCTTACTGTCATGCCATCCGTAAGATGCTTTTCTGTGACTGGTGAGTACTCAAC
CAAGTCATTCTGAGAATAGTGTATGCGGCGACCGAGTTGCTCTTGCCCGGCGTCAATACGGGATAATACC
GCGCCACATAGCAGAACTTTAAAAGTGCTCATCATTGGAAAACGTTCTTCGGGGCGAAAACTCTCAAGGA
TCTTACCGCTGTTGAGATCCAGTTCGATGTAACCCACTCGTGCACCCAACTGATCTTCAGCATCTTTTAC
TTTCACCAGCGTTTCTGGGTGAGCAAAAACAGGAAGGCAAAATGCCGCAAAAAAGGGAATAAGGGCGACA
CGGAAATGTTGAATACTCATACTCTTCCTTTTTCAATATTATTGAAGCATTTATCAGGGTTATTGTCTCA
TGAGCGGATACATATTTGAATGTATTTAGAAAAATAAACAAATAGGGGTTCCGCGCACATTTCCCCGAAA
AGTGCCACCTGACGTCTAAGAAACCATTATTATCATGACATTAACCTATAAAAATAGGCGTATCACGAGG
CCCTTTCGTCTCGCGCGTTTCGGTGATGACGGTGAAAACCTCTGACACATGCAGCTCCCGGAGACGGTCA
CAGCTTGTCTGTAAGCGGATGCCGGGAGCAGACAAGCCCGTCAGGGCGCGTCAGCGGGTGTTGGCGGGTG
TCGGGGCTGGCTTAACTATGCGGCATCAGAGCAGATTGTACTGAGAGTGCACCATATGCGGTGTGAAATA
CCGCACAGATGCGTAAGGAGAAAATACCGCATCAGGCGCCATTCGCCATTCAGGCTGCGCAACTGTTGGG
AAGGGCGATCGGTGCGGGCCTCTTCGCTATTACGCCAGCTGGCGAAAGGGGGATGTGCTGCAAGGCGATT
AAGTTGGGTAACGCCAGGGTTTTCCCAGTCACGACGTT
